>Addgene plasmid #162909 | C234-E05: attB2r-V5-attB3 | addgene full sequence | sequence record 330512 | Addgene NGS Result
TTAACGCTAGCATGGATGTTTTCCCAGTCACGACGTTGTAAAACGACGGCCAGTCTTAAAATTCGAGCTC
GGTCCGATATCCTTAAGCTCGGGCCCTGCAGCTCTAGAGCTCGAATTCTACAGGTCACTAATACCATCTA
AGTAGTTGGTTCATAGTGACTGCATATGTTGTGTTTTACAGTATTATGTAGTCTGTTTTTTATGCAAAAT
CTAATTTAATATATTGATATTTATATCATTTTACGTTTCTCGTTCAACTTTCTTGTACAAAGTGGGCAAG
CCTATCCCTAACCCTCTCCTCGGTCTCGATTCTACGTAATAACACTGGATATACCACCGTTGATATATCC
CAATGGCATCGTAAAGAACATTTTGAGGCATTTCAGTCAGTTGCTCAATGTACCTATAACCAGACCGTTC
AGCTGGATATTACGGCCTTTTTAAAGACCGTAAAGAAAAATAAGCACAAGTTTTATCCGGCCTTTATTCA
CATTCTTGCCCGCCTGTAATCAACTTTATTATACAAAGTTGGCATTATAAAAAAGCATTGCTTATCAATT
TGTTGCAACGAACAGGTCACTATCAGTCAAAATAAAATCATTATTTGGAGCTCCATGGTAGCGTTAACGC
GGCCGCGATATCGGTACCCGGGGATCCTCTAGACCAGCCAGGACAGAAATGCCTCGACTTCGCTGCTACC
CAAGGTTGCCGGGTGACGCACACCGTGGAAACGGATGAAGGCACGAACCCAGTGGACATAAGCCTGTTCG
GTTCGTAAGCTGTAATGCAAGTAGCGTATGCGCTCACGCAACTGGTCCAGAACCTTGACCGAACGCAGCG
GTGGTAACGGCGCAGTGGCGGTTTTCATGGCTTGTTATGACTGTTTTTTTGGGGTACAGTCTATGCCTCG
GGCATCCAAGCAGCAAGCGCGTTACGCCGTGGGTCGATGTTTGATGTTATGGAGCAGCAACGATGTTACG
CAGCAGGGCAGTCGCCCTAAAACAAAGTTAAACATTATGAGGGAAGCGGTGATCGCCGAAGTATCGACTC
AACTATCAGAGGTAGTTGGCGTCATCGAGCGCCATCTCGAACCGACGTTGCTGGCCGTACATTTGTACGG
CTCCGCAGTGGATGGCGGCCTGAAGCCACACAGTGATATTGATTTGCTGGTTACGGTGACCGTAAGGCTT
GATGAAACAACGCGGCGAGCTTTGATCAACGACCTTTTGGAAACTTCGGCTTCCCCTGGAGAGAGCGAGA
TTCTCCGCGCTGTAGAAGTCACCATTGTTGTGCACGACGACATCATTCCGTGGCGTTATCCAGCTAAGCG
CGAACTGCAATTTGGAGAATGGCAGCGCAATGACATTCTTGCAGGTATCTTCGAGCCAGCCACGATCGAC
ATTGATCTGGCTATCTTGCTGACAAAAGCAAGAGAACATAGCGTTGCCTTGGTAGGTCCAGCGGCGGAGG
AACTCTTTGATCCGGTTCCTGAACAGGATCTATTTGAGGCGCTAAATGAAACCTTAACGCTATGGAACTC
GCCGCCCGACTGGGCTGGCGATGAGCGAAATGTAGTGCTTACGTTGTCCCGCATTTGGTACAGCGCAGTA
ACCGGCAAAATCGCGCCGAAGGATGTCGCTGCCGACTGGGCAATGGAGCGCCTGCCGGCCCAGTATCAGC
CCGTCATACTTGAAGCTAGACAGGCTTATCTTGGACAAGAAGAAGATCGCTTGGCCTCGCGCGCAGATCA
GTTGGAAGAATTTGTCCACTACGTGAAAGGCGAGATCACCAAGGTAGTCGGCAAATAACCCTCGAGCCAC
CCATGACCAAAATCCCTTAACGTGAGTTACGCGTCGTTCCACTGAGCGTCAGACCCCGTAGAAAAGATCA
AAGGATCTTCTTGAGATCCTTTTTTTCTGCGCGTAATCTGCTGCTTGCAAACAAAAAAACCACCGCTACC
AGCGGTGGTTTGTTTGCCGGATCAAGAGCTACCAACTCTTTTTCCGAAGGTAACTGGCTTCAGCAGAGCG
CAGATACCAAATACTGTTCTTCTAGTGTAGCCGTAGTTAGGCCACCACTTCAAGAACTCTGTAGCACCGC
CTACATACCTCGCTCTGCTAATCCTGTTACCAGTGGCTGCTGCCAGTGGCGATAAGTCGTGTCTTACCGG
GTTGGACTCAAGACGATAGTTACCGGATAAGGCGCAGCGGTCGGGCTGAACGGGGGGTTCGTGCACACAG
CCCAGCTTGGAGCGAACGACCTACACCGAACTGAGATACCTACAGCGTGAGCTATGAGAAAGCGCCACGC
TTCCCGAAGGGAGAAAGGCGGACAGGTATCCGGTAAGCGGCAGGGTCGGAACAGGAGAGCGCACGAGGGA
GCTTCCAGGGGGAAACGCCTGGTATCTTTATAGTCCTGTCGGGTTTCGCCACCTCTGACTTGAGCGTCGA
TTTTTGTGATGCTCGTCAGGGGGGCGGAGCCTATGGAAAAACGCCAGCAACGCGGCCTTTTTACGGTTCC
TGGCCTTTTGCTGGCCTTTTGCTCACATGTTCTTTCCTGCGTTATCCCCTGATTCTGTGGATAACCGTAT
TACCGCCTTTGAGTGAGCTGATACCGCTCGCCGCAGCCGAACGACCGAGCGCAGCGAGTCAGTGAGCGAG
GAAGCGGAAGAGCGCCCAATACGCAAACCGCCTCTCCCCGCGCGTTGGCCGATTCATTAATGCAGCTGGC
ACGACAGGTTTCCCGACTGGAAAGCGGGCAGTGAGCGCAACGCAATTAATACGCGTACCGCTAGCCAGGA
AGAGTTTGTAGAAACGCAAAAAGGCCATCCGTCAGGATGGCCTTCTGCTTAGTTTGATGCCTGGCAGTTT
ATGGCGGGCGTCCTGCCCGCCACCCTCCGGGCCGTTGCTTCACAACGTTCAAATCCGCTCCCGGCGGATT
TGTCCTACTCAGGAGAGCGTTCACCGACAAACAACAGATAAAACGAAAGGCCCAGTCTTCCGACTGAGCC
TTTCGTTTTATTTGATGCCTGGCAGTTCCCTACTCTCGCG
Features (pLannotate 1.2.2; 14 found; start..end, strand, type, name):
     18..54      -  CDS            lacZα (fragment): LacZα fragment of β-galactosidase; lacZ fragment
    152..275     -  protein_bind   attR2: mutant version of attR; recombination site for the Gateway® LR reaction LR Clonase™
    278..316     +  CDS            V5 tag (fragment): epitope tag from simian virus 5
    323..506     +  CDS            CmR (fragment): chloramphenicol acetyltransferase; cat; confers resistance to chloramphenicol
    511..531     -  protein_bind   attB3: mutant version of attB; core recombination site for the Gateway® BP reaction BP Clonase™
    522..607     -  protein_bind   attL1 (fragment): mutant version of attL; recombination site for the Gateway® LR reaction LR Clonase™
    641..663     +  misc_feature   MCS (fragment): pUC18/19 multiple cloning site
    755..778     +  promoter       Pc promoter (fragment): intI1 (promoter lies within the coding sequence); class 1 integron promoter
    954..1010    +  CDS            GmR (fragment): gentamycin acetyltransferase; aacC1; confers resistance to gentamycin
   1017..1808    +  CDS            SmR: aminoglycoside adenylyltransferase (Murphy, 1985); aadA; confers resistance to spectinomycin and streptomycin
   1901..2489    +  rep_origin     ori: high-copy-number ColE1/pMB1/pBR322/pUC origin of replication
   2672..2764    +  CDS            lacI (fragment): lac repressor; lacI; The lac repressor binds to the lac operator to inhibit transcription in E. coli. This inhibition can be relieved by adding lactose or isopropyl-β-D-thiogalactopyranoside (IPTG).
   2819..2846    -  terminator     rrnB T2 terminator: transcription terminator T2 from the E. coli rrnB gene
   2978..3021    +  terminator     rrnB T1 terminator: Escherichia coli rrnB; transcription terminator T1 from the E. coli rrnB gene
