[The description below was written by a language model from this plasmid's Addgene catalogue record and pLannotate feature annotations shown in this document.]
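Description:
C234-E05: attB2r-V5-attB3 is a small (about 3 kb) Gateway entry clone built in the pDonr234 backbone and intended for multisite recombinational assembly of expression constructs in which a protein of interest carries a C-terminal V5 epitope tag. It is a bacterial propagation plasmid only. It replicates from a high-copy ColE1/pUC-type origin and is selected with spectinomycin through an aadA (SmR) aminoglycoside adenylyltransferase gene. This gene lies downstream of sequences annotated as a fragment of the class 1 integron Pc promoter and a remnant of a gentamicin resistance gene. rrnB T1 and T2 transcription terminators are also present, elements generally used to shield a cloning region from read-through transcription.

The payload is a synthetic V5 tag coding sequence, the short epitope derived from simian virus 5 that is widely used for antibody detection and immunoprecipitation. It is flanked by Gateway recombination sites. The automated annotation labels the upstream site attR2 and the downstream region attB3 overlapping an attL fragment, which fits an entry-clone cassette made from an attB2r/attB3 fragment, able to recombine in an LR reaction. In a multi-fragment assembly, this element would be joined downstream of an entry clone carrying the open reading frame, fusing V5 in frame at its C-terminus within a destination vector. No promoter for the tag is annotated, as expected for a modular part that takes its expression signals from the other assembled pieces. Short annotated matches to CmR, lacZα, lacI and a pUC multiple cloning site are fragments only and probably reflect backbone remnants or partial sequence similarity, not functional genes.
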