Addgene plasmid #162909: C234-E05: attB2r-V5-attB3
Purpose: Gateway attB2r/attB3 entry clone for construction of C-terminal V5 epitope tagged fusion proteins
Depositing lab: Dominic Esposito. Depositing organization: National Cancer Institute (NCI). Publication: Combinatorial assembly of clone libraries using site-specific recombination. Wall VE, Garvey LA, Mehalko JL, Procter LV, Esposito D. Methods Mol Biol. 2014;1116:193-208. doi: 10.1007/978-1-62703-764-8_14. PubMed 24395366.
Backbone
  Vector backbone: pDonr234
  Vector type: Synthetic Biology
Growth in bacteria
  Bacterial resistance: Spectinomycin, 50 μg/mL
  Growth temperature: 37°C
  Growth strain: DH5alpha
  Copy number: High Copy
Gene/Insert
  Gene/Insert name: V5 epitope tag
  Species: Synthetic
  Cloning method: Gateway Cloning
Terms and licenses: Academic/Nonprofit Terms; Industry Terms: Not Available to Industry
How to cite: C234-E05: attB2r-V5-attB3 was a gift from Dominic Esposito (Addgene plasmid # 162909 ; http://n2t.net/addgene:162909 ; RRID:Addgene_162909)
